Addgene plasmid #70635: R777-E351 Hs.TP53
Purpose: Gateway ORF clone of human TP53 [NM_000546.5] with stop codon (for native or N-terminal fusions)
Depositing lab: Dominic Esposito. Depositing organization: National Cancer Institute (NCI).
Backbone
  Vector backbone: pDonor-255
  Backbone size w/o insert (bp): 2693
  Vector type: Gateway Entry Clone
Growth in bacteria
  Bacterial resistance: Spectinomycin, 50 μg/mL
  Growth temperature: 37°C
  Growth strain: DH10B
  Copy number: High Copy
Gene/Insert
  Gene/Insert name: TP53
  Species: H. sapiens (human)
  Insert size (bp): 1182
  GenBank ID: NM_000546.5
  Entrez Gene: TP53 (a.k.a. BCC7, BMFS5, LFS1, P53, TRP53)
  Cloning method: Gateway Cloning
  Sequencing primers: 5′ M13F 23-mer (5'-CCCAGTCACGACGTTGTAAAACG); 3′ attLR 23-mer (5'-TAACATCAGAGATTTTGAGACAC)
Terms and licenses: Academic/Nonprofit Terms; Industry Terms: Not Available to Industry
How to cite: R777-E351 Hs.TP53 was a gift from Dominic Esposito (Addgene plasmid # 70635 ; http://n2t.net/addgene:70635 ; RRID:Addgene_70635)
