[The description below was written by a language model from this plasmid's Addgene catalogue record and pLannotate feature annotations shown in this document.]
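Description:
R777-E351 Hs.TP53 is a Gateway entry clone built on the pDonor-255 backbone (about 2.7 kb without insert; the full sequence record is 3,875 nt) that carries the open reading frame of human TP53, corresponding to the NM_000546.5 reference transcript. It is a bacterial propagation and cloning plasmid rather than an expression vector. It replicates in E. coli from a high-copy ColE1/pUC-type origin and is selected with spectinomycin through the aadA (SmR) aminoglycoside adenylyltransferase gene. This gene appears to be driven by a fragment of a class 1 integron Pc promoter annotated upstream of it. Short annotated remnants of lacZα, lacI and a gentamicin resistance gene are backbone leftovers and are unlikely to be functional. The rrnB T1 and T2 terminators lie upstream of the cloning region, where such elements typically insulate the insert from read-through transcription.

The 1,182 bp insert encodes the p53 tumour suppressor, a transcription factor that induces growth arrest or apoptosis. It is flanked by Gateway attL recombination sites, which the automated annotation labels as attL3 on the 5′ side and a partial attL2 on the 3′ side. No promoter for the ORF is annotated in the entry clone, so expression depends on moving the ORF by an LR Clonase reaction into a destination vector that supplies the promoter and any tags. Because the ORF keeps its native stop codon, the clone suits expression of untagged p53 or N-terminal fusions, but not C-terminal fusions. It serves as a source clone for generating TP53 expression constructs for a chosen host system.
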