Features (pLannotate 1.2.2; 11 found; start..end, strand, type, name):
     18..54      -  CDS            lacZα (fragment): LacZα fragment of β-galactosidase; lacZ fragment
     85..180     +  protein_bind   attL3: mutant version of attL; recombination site for the Gateway® LR reaction LR Clonase™
    186..1364    +  CDS            TP53 (sequence withheld): P53_HUMAN - Also known as P53. Experimental evidence at protein level: Swiss-Prot protein existence level 1. Acts as a tumor suppressor in many tumor types; induces growth arrest or apoptosis depending on the physiological circumstances and cell type. Involved in cell cycle regulation as a trans-activator that acts to negatively regulate cell division by controlling a set of genes required for this process. One of the activated genes is an inhibitor of cyclin-dependent kinases. Apoptosis induction seems to be mediated either by stimulation of BAX and FAS antigen expression, or by repression of
   1372..1465    -  protein_bind   attL2 (fragment): mutant version of attL; recombination site for the Gateway® LR reaction LR Clonase™
   1580..1603    +  promoter       Pc promoter (fragment): intI1 (promoter lies within the coding sequence); class 1 integron promoter
   1779..1835    +  CDS            GmR (fragment): gentamycin acetyltransferase; aacC1; confers resistance to gentamycin
   1842..2633    +  CDS            SmR: aminoglycoside adenylyltransferase (Murphy, 1985); aadA; confers resistance to spectinomycin and streptomycin
   2726..3314    +  rep_origin     ori: high-copy-number ColE1/pMB1/pBR322/pUC origin of replication
   3497..3589    +  CDS            lacI (fragment): lac repressor; lacI; The lac repressor binds to the lac operator to inhibit transcription in E. coli. This inhibition can be relieved by adding lactose or isopropyl-β-D-thiogalactopyranoside (IPTG).
   3644..3671    -  terminator     rrnB T2 terminator: transcription terminator T2 from the E. coli rrnB gene
   3803..3846    +  terminator     rrnB T1 terminator: Escherichia coli rrnB; transcription terminator T1 from the E. coli rrnB gene
>Addgene plasmid #70635 | R777-E351 Hs.TP53 | depositor full sequence | sequence record 126084 | Full Sequence
TTAACGCTAGCATGGATGTTTTCCCAGTCACGACGTTGTAAAACGACGGCCAGTCTTAAAATTCGAGCTC
GGTCCGAGGATCCGAAATAATGATTTTATTTTGACTGATAGTGACCTGTTCGTTGCAACAAATTGATAAG
CAATGCTTTTTTATAATGCCAACTTTGTACAAAAAAGTTGGCACC
[1179 nt withheld, positions 186-1364]
TAATCAACTTTCTTGTACAAAGTTGGCATTATAGGAAAGCATTGCTTATCAATTTGTTGCAACGAACAGG
TCACTATCAGTCAAAATAAAATCATTATTTGCATGCAAGCTTAGATCCTCTAGACCAGCCAGGACAGAAA
TGCCTCGACTTCGCTGCTACCCAAGGTTGCCGGGTGACGCACACCGTGGAAACGGATGAAGGCACGAACC
CAGTGGACATAAGCCTGTTCGGTTCGTAAGCTGTAATGCAAGTAGCGTATGCGCTCACGCAACTGGTCCA
GAACCTTGACCGAACGCAGCGGTGGTAACGGCGCAGTGGCGGTTTTCATGGCTTGTTATGACTGTTTTTT
TGGGGTACAGTCTATGCCTCGGGCATCCAAGCAGCAAGCGCGTTACGCCGTGGGTCGATGTTTGATGTTA
TGGAGCAGCAACGATGTTACGCAGCAGGGCAGTCGCCCTAAAACAAAGTTAAACATTATGAGGGAAGCGG
TGATCGCCGAAGTATCGACTCAACTATCAGAGGTAGTTGGCGTCATCGAGCGCCATCTCGAACCGACGTT
GCTGGCCGTACATTTGTACGGCTCCGCAGTGGATGGCGGCCTGAAGCCACACAGTGATATTGATTTGCTG
GTTACGGTGACCGTAAGGCTTGATGAAACAACGCGGCGAGCTTTGATCAACGACCTTTTGGAAACTTCGG
CTTCCCCTGGAGAGAGCGAGATTCTCCGCGCTGTAGAAGTCACCATTGTTGTGCACGACGACATCATTCC
GTGGCGTTATCCAGCTAAGCGCGAACTGCAATTTGGAGAATGGCAGCGCAATGACATTCTTGCAGGTATC
TTCGAGCCAGCCACGATCGACATTGATCTGGCTATCTTGCTGACAAAAGCAAGAGAACATAGCGTTGCCT
TGGTAGGTCCAGCGGCGGAGGAACTCTTTGATCCGGTTCCTGAACAGGATCTATTTGAGGCGCTAAATGA
AACCTTAACGCTATGGAACTCGCCGCCCGACTGGGCTGGCGATGAGCGAAATGTAGTGCTTACGTTGTCC
CGCATTTGGTACAGCGCAGTAACCGGCAAAATCGCGCCGAAGGATGTCGCTGCCGACTGGGCAATGGAGC
GCCTGCCGGCCCAGTATCAGCCCGTCATACTTGAAGCTAGACAGGCTTATCTTGGACAAGAAGAAGATCG
CTTGGCCTCGCGCGCAGATCAGTTGGAAGAATTTGTCCACTACGTGAAAGGCGAGATCACCAAGGTAGTC
GGCAAATAACCCTCGAGCCACCCATGACCAAAATCCCTTAACGTGAGTTACGCGTCGTTCCACTGAGCGT
CAGACCCCGTAGAAAAGATCAAAGGATCTTCTTGAGATCCTTTTTTTCTGCGCGTAATCTGCTGCTTGCA
AACAAAAAAACCACCGCTACCAGCGGTGGTTTGTTTGCCGGATCAAGAGCTACCAACTCTTTTTCCGAAG
GTAACTGGCTTCAGCAGAGCGCAGATACCAAATACTGTCCTTCTAGTGTAGCCGTAGTTAGGCCACCACT
TCAAGAACTCTGTAGCACCGCCTACATACCTCGCTCTGCTAATCCTGTTACCAGTGGCTGCTGCCAGTGG
CGATAAGTCGTGTCTTACCGGGTTGGACTCAAGACGATAGTTACCGGATAAGGCGCAGCGGTCGGGCTGA
ACGGGGGGTTCGTGCACACAGCCCAGCTTGGAGCGAACGACCTACACCGAACTGAGATACCTACAGCGTG
AGCATTGAGAAAGCGCCACGCTTCCCGAAGGGAGAAAGGCGGACAGGTATCCGGTAAGCGGCAGGGTCGG
AACAGGAGAGCGCACGAGGGAGCTTCCAGGGGGAAACGCCTGGTATCTTTATAGTCCTGTCGGGTTTCGC
CACCTCTGACTTGAGCGTCGATTTTTGTGATGCTCGTCAGGGGGGCGGAGCCTATGGAAAAACGCCAGCA
ACGCGGCCTTTTTACGGTTCCTGGCCTTTTGCTGGCCTTTTGCTCACATGTTCTTTCCTGCGTTATCCCC
TGATTCTGTGGATAACCGTATTACCGCCTTTGAGTGAGCTGATACCGCTCGCCGCAGCCGAACGACCGAG
CGCAGCGAGTCAGTGAGCGAGGAAGCGGAAGAGCGCCCAATACGCAAACCGCCTCTCCCCGCGCGTTGGC
CGATTCATTAATGCAGCTGGCACGACAGGTTTCCCGACTGGAAAGCGGGCAGTGAGCGCAACGCAATTAA
TACGCGTACCGCTAGCCAGGAAGAGTTTGTAGAAACGCAAAAAGGCCATCCGTCAGGATGGCCTTCTGCT
TAGTTTGATGCCTGGCAGTTTATGGCGGGCGTCCTGCCCGCCACCCTCCGGGCCGTTGCTTCACAACGTT
CAAATCCGCTCCCGGCGGATTTGTCCTACTCAGGAGAGCGTTCACCGACAAACAACAGATAAAACGAAAG
GCCCAGTCTTCCGACTGAGCCTTTCGTTTTATTTGATGCCTGGCAGTTCCCTACTCTCGCG
