>Addgene plasmid #70635 | R777-E351 Hs.TP53 | addgene partial sequence | sequence record 132098 | pCR8_R1 5'-cgaaccgaacaggcttatgt-3'
GGTGTGCGTCACCCGGCAACCTTGGGTAGCAGCGAAGTCGAGGCATTTCTGTCCTGGCTGGTCTAGAGGA
TCTAAGCTTGCATGCAAATAATGATTTTATTTTGACTGATAGTGACCTGTTCGTTGCAACAAATTGATAA
GCAATGCTTTCCTATAATGCCAACTTTGTACAAGAAAGTTGATTA
[888 nt withheld, positions 186-1073]
